>Addgene plasmid #245100 | Circuit C44 | addgene full sequence | sequence record 491597 | Addgene NGS Result
TTTACGGCTAGCTCAGTCCTAGGTATAGTGCTAGCTACTAGAGAAAGAGGAGAAATACTAGATGCGTAAA
GGAGAAGAACTTTTCACTGGAGTTGTCCCAATTCTTGTTGAATTAGATGGTGATGTTAATGGGCACAAAT
TTTCTGTCAGTGGAGAGGGTGAAGGTGATGCAACATACGGAAAACTTACCCTTAAATTTATTTGCACTAC
TGGAAAACTACCTGTTCCATGGCCAACACTTGTCACTACTTTCGGTTATGGTGTTCAATGCTTTGCGAGA
TACCCAGATCATATGAAACAGCATGACTTTTTCAAGAGTGCCATGCCCGAAGGTTATGTACAGGAAAGAA
CTATATTTTTCAAAGATGACGGGAACTACAAGACACGTGCTGAAGTCAAGTTTGAAGGTGATACCCTTGT
TAATAGAATCGAGTTAAAAGGTATTGATTTTAAAGAAGATGGAAACATTCTTGGACACAAATTGGAATAC
AACTATAACTCACACAATGTATACATCATGGCAGACAAACAAAAGAATGGAATCAAAGTTAACTTCAAAA
TTAGACACAACATTGAAGATGGAAGCGTTCAACTAGCAGACCATTATCAACAAAATACTCCAATTGGCGA
TGGCCCTGTCCTTTTACCAGACAACCATTACCTGTCCACACAATCTGCCCTTTCGAAAGATCCCAACGAA
AAGAGAGACCACATGGTCCTTCTTGAGTTTGTAACAGCTGCTGGGATTACACATGGCATGGATGAACTAT
ACAAATAATAATACTAGAGCCAGGCATCAAATAAAACGAAAGGCTCAGTCGAAAGACTGGGCCTTTCGTT
TTATCTGTTGTTTGTCGGTGAACGCTCTCTACTAGAGTCACACTGGCTCACCTTCGGGTGGGCCTTTCTG
CGTTTATATACTAGAGTTTACGGCTAGCTCAGTCCTAGGTACAATGCTAGCTACTAGAGAAAGAGGAGAA
ATACTAGATGGCTGAAGCGCAAAATGATCCCCTGCTGCCGGGATACTCGTTTAACGCCCATCTGGTGGCG
GGTTTAACGCCGATTGAGGCCAATGGTTATCTCGATTTTTTTATCGACCGACCGCTGGGAATGAAAGGTT
ATATTCTCAATCTCACCATTCGCGGTCAGGGGGTGGTGAAAAATCAGGGACGAGAATTTGTCTGCCGACC
GGGTGATATTTTGCTGTTCCCGCCAGGAGAGATTCATCACTACGGTCGTCATCCGGAGGCTCGCGAATGG
TATCACCAGTGGGTTTACTTTCGTCCGCGCGCCTACTGGCATGAATGGCTTAACTGGCCGTCAATATTTG
CCAATACGGGTTTCTTTCGCCCGGATGAAGCGCACCAGCCGCATTTCAGCGACCTGTTTGGGCAAATCAT
TAACGCCGGGCAAGGGGAAGGGCGCTATTCGGAGCTGCTGGCGATAAATCTGCTTGAGCAATTGTTACTG
CGGCGCATGGAAGCGATTAACGAGTCGCTCCATCCACCGATGGATAATCGGGTACGCGAGGCTTGTCAGT
ACATCAGCGATCACCTGGCAGACAGCAATTTTGATATCGCCAGCGTCGCACAGCATGTTTGCCTGTCGCC
GTCGCGTCTGTCACATCTTTTCCGCCAGCAGTTAGGGATTAGCGTCTTAAGCTGGCGCGAGGACCAACGC
ATCAGCCAGGCGAAGCTGCTTTTGAGCACTACCCGGATGCCTATCGCCACCGTCGGTCGCAATGTTGGTT
TTGACGATCAACTCTATTTCTCGCGAGTATTTAAAAAATGCACCGGGGCCAGCCCGAGCGAGTTCCGTGC
CGGTTGTGAAGAAAAAGTGAATGATGTAGCCGTCAAGTTGTCATAATAAACTACTAGAGCCAGGCATCAA
ATAAAACGAAAGGCTCAGTCGAAAGACTGGGCCTTTCGTTTTATCTGTTGTTTGTCGGTGAACGCTCTCT
ACTAGAGTCACACTGGCTCACCTTCGGGTGGGCCTTTCTGCGTTTATATACTAGAGTTTACGGCTAGCTC
AGTCCTAGGTACTATGCTAGCTACTAGAGTCACACAGGAAACCTACTAGATGAGAGCCCTGGTAGTCATC
CGCCTGTCCCGCGTCACCGATGCTACGACTTCACCGGAGCGTCAGCTGGAGTATTGCCAGCAGCTCTGCG
CCCAGCGCGGCTGGGACGTCGTCGGGGTAGCGGAGGATCTGGACGTCTCCGGGGCGGTCGATCCGTTCGA
CCGGAAGCGCAGACCGAACCTGGCCCGGTGGCTAGCGTTCGAGGAGCAACCGTTTGACGTGATCGTGGCG
TACCGGGTAGATCGGTTGACCCGATCGATCCGGCATCTTCAGCAGCTGGTCCACTGGGCCGAGGACCACA
AGAAGCTGGTCGTCTCCGCGACCGAAGCGCACTTCGATACGACGACGCCGTTTGCGGCGGTCGTCATCGC
GCTTATGGGAACGGTGGCGCAGATGGAATTAGAAGCGATCAAAGAGCGGAACCGTTCGGCTGCGCATTTC
AATATCCGTGCCGGGAAATACCGAGGATCCCTGCCGCCGTGGGGATACCTGCCTACGCGCGTGGACGGGG
AGTGGCGGCTGGTGCCGGACCCTGTGCAGCGAGAGCGCATCCTCGAGGTGTATCACCGCGTCGTCGACAA
CCACGAGCCGCTGCATCTGGTGGCCCACGACCTGAACCGGCGTGGTGTCCTGTCGCCGAAGGACTACTTC
GCGCAGCTGCAAGGCCGCGAGCCGCAGGGCCGGGAGTGGTCGGCTACCGCGCTGAAGCGATCGATGATCT
CCGAGGCGATGCTCGGGTACGCGACTCTGAACGGTAAGACCGTCCGAGACGACGACGGAGCCCCGCTGGT
GCGGGCTGAGCCGATCCTGACCCGTGAGCAGCTGGAGGCGCTGCGCGCCGAGCTCGTGAAGACCTCCCGG
GCGAAGCCCGCGGTGTCTACCCCGTCGCTGCTGCTGCGGGTGTTGTTCTGCGCGGTGTGCGGGGAGCCCG
CGTACAAGTTCGCCGGGGGAGGACGTAAGCACCCGCGCTACCGCTGCCGCTCGATGGGGTTCCCGAAGCA
CTGCGGGAACGGCACGGTGGCGATGGCCGAGTGGGACGCGTTCTGCGAGGAGCAGGTACTGGATCTGCTC
GGGGACGCGGAGCGTCTGGAGAAAGTCTGGGTAGCGGGCTCGGACTCCGCGGTCGAACTCGCGGAGGTGA
ACGCGGAGCTGGTGGACCTGACGTCGCTGGTCGGCTCCCCGGCCTACCGGGCGGGCTCTCCGCAGCGAGA
AGCACTGGATGCCCGTATTGCGGCGCTGGCCGCGCGGCAAGAGGAGCTGGAGGGCCTGGAGGCTCGCCCG
TCTGGCTGGGAGTGGCGCGAGACCGGGCAGCGGTTCGGGGACTGGTGGCGGGAGCAGGACACCGCGGCAA
AGAACACCTGGCTTCGGTCGATGAACGTTCGGCTGACGTTCGACGTCCGCGGCGGGCTGACTCGCACGAT
CGACTTCGGGGATCTTCAGGAGTACGAGCAGCATCTCAGGCTCGGCAGCGTGGTCGAACGGCTACACACC
GGGATGTCGTAATAAACTAGAGCCAGGCATCAAATAAAACGAAAGGCTCAGTCGAAAGACTGGGCCTTTC
GTTTTATCTGTTGTTTGTCGGTGAACGCTCTCTACTAGAGTCACACTGGCTCACCTTCGGGTTGGCCTTT
CTGCGTTTATATACTAGAGGCGAAAAAACCCCGCCGAAGCGGGGTTTTTTGCGTACTAGAGTTATTAACC
GGTGACTTCCCAGACCTGGCCGTCAACGGTGAACTTGCCTCCCAGGATCGGGACGATCTCAGCCTTGACA
TGCTTGCCGTCGACCGTGAGCATCCCGAAGCCCATCTGCCAGTTCCCGGCTCCGCCCTTTAGATAGTTGG
CCTTCTTCATGTCCATCAGGTGCCCGACTTCCATGCCGGTGACGGTCTTGCGCACCGAGCCGCCGTACCC
GAACGAGTGCGAGACGACAGCCTGCCGGTGCGTGTGGCCGCAGACCACGGACTTGCCGAACTTCTTGGCA
CCGTTGAGCGCTGTCGATCCGGCGATCTGGGATAGCGTCATCTTGCCCATGTGCCCGTGAGTGGAGATCC
AGCCCGGAGCGATGTCGTAGAAGTCAGGCAGCAGCTCCACACCGAACCCGTCGAAGTCGAGCAGCACGTC
GATGTCGAAAGCGTGCGTACCCTCCAGGGCCGGTGCGTTCTTGGCCAGGTACTCGCGGGCTCGCAGATCG
TGGTTGCCCTCGTGCATCCCGATCCAGCCGTCGTAGACCTTGCGCAGCGGCTCCATCAGGTTCTTCTTGG
CGTAGTCCGCGTCGCGGTACACCGAGCCCTCGAACTCGCCCTTGGTTCCCCGGTTCCAGCGCGAGGGCTG
CGGCAGGTCTAGGACGTCACCGATATGTACCACGCCGTACGGCTGGACATCCCCGATGAAGCGGATGACC
GCTTGCATCTCTTTGCGCGCCTCGAAAGGCAACTGAGTATCGGGTAGAAAGACGATACGCTGAGTGCCGG
CCATCTAGTATTTCTCCTCTTTTACTAGAGTTATTAAGCACCGGTGGAGTGACGACCTTCAGCACGTTCG
TACTGTTCAACGATGGTGTAGTCTTCGTTGTGGGAGGTGATGTCCAGTTTGATGTCGGTTTTGTAAGCAC
CCGGCAGCTGAACCGGTTTTTTAGCCATGTAGGTGGTTTTAACTTCAGCGTCGTAGTGACCACCGTCTTT
CAGTTTCAGACGCATTTTGATTTCACCTTTCAGAGCACCGTCTTCCGGGTACATACGTTCGGTGGAAGCT
TCCCAACCCATGGTTTTTTTCTGCATAACCGGACCGTCGTACGGGAAGTTGGTACCACGCAGTTTAACTT
TGTAGATGAACTCACCGTCTTGCAGGGAGGAGTCCTGGGTAACGGTAACAACACCACCGTCTTCGAAGTT
CATAACACGTTCCCATTTGAAACCTTCCGGGAAGGACAGTTTCAGGTAGTCCGGGATGTCAGCCGGGTGT
TTAACGTAAGCTTTGGAACCGTACTGGAACTGCGGGGACAGGATGTCCCAAGCGAACGGCAGCGGACCAC
CTTTGGTAACTTTCAGTTTAGCGGTCTGGGTACCTTCGTACGGACGACCTTCACCTTCACCTTCGATTTC
GAACTCGTGACCGTTAACGGAACCTTCCATACGAACTTTGAAACGCATGAACTCTTTGATAACGTCTTCG
GAGGAAGCCATCTAGTATTTCTCCTCTTTTACTAGAGCGGCCGGCTTGTCGACGACGGCGCACTCAGTGG
TGTACGGTACAAACCCCGACAATAGCGAGGAGGTAAATTGTAAGCTTTAGGGAAACGACATTTACTGACG
CGACTTTCTCAAAGCTAGGGTGTTGGCCTGAACTGTACGCTTGGAGTTGTAGGACAGACATAAAAGTATC
AGATACGCACACTAACCATCTGCTAGCCCAAAAAAACGGTATGGAGAAACAGTAGAGAGTTGCGATAAAA
AGCGTCAGGTAGGATCCGCTAATCTTATGGACTATCTTGCTATGGCATAGCAAAGTGTGACGCCGTGCAA
ATAATCAATGTCTCTAGTACCAGGCATCAAATAAAACGAAAGGCTCAGTCGAAAGACTGGGCCTTTCGTT
TTATCTGTTGTTTGTCGGTGAACGCTCTCTACTAGAGTCACACTGGCTCACCTTCGGGTGGGCCTTTCTG
CGTTTATAGCCCGGATGATCCTGACGACGGAGTGCGCGGTGGTTGACCAGACAAACCACGACTACTAGAG
CCAGGCATCAAATAAAACGAAAGGCTCAGTCGAAAGACTGGGCCTTTCGTTTTATCTGTTGTTTGTCGGT
GAACGCTCTCTACTAGAGTCACACTGGCTCACCTTCGGGTGGGCCTTTCTGCGTTTATATACTAGTAGCG
GCCGCTGCAGGCTTCCTCGCTCACTGACTCGCTGCGCTCGGTCGTTCGGCTGCGGCGAGCGGTATCAGCT
CACTCAAAGGCGGTAATCTCGAGTCCCGTCAAGTCAGCGTAATGCTCTGCCAGTGTTACAACCAATTAAC
CAATTCTGATTAGAAAAACTCATCGAGCATCAAATGAAACTGCAATTTATTCATATCAGGATTATCGATA
CCATATTTTTGAAAAAGCCGTTTCTGTAATGAAGGAGAAAACTCACCGAGGCAGTTCCATAGGATGGCAA
GATCCTGGTATCGGTCTGCGATTCCGACTCGTCCAACATCAATACAACCTATTAATTTCCCCTCGTCAAA
AATAAGGTTATCAAGTGAGAAATCACCATGAGTGACGACTGAATCCGGTGAGAATGGCAAAAGCTTATGC
ATTTCTTTCCAGACTTGTTCAACAGGCCAGCCATTACGCTCGTCATCAAAATCACTCGCATCAACCAAAC
CGTTATTCATTCGTGATTGCGCCTGAGCGAGACGAAATACGCGATCGCTGTTAAAAGGACAATTACAAAC
AGGAATCGAATGCAACCGGCGCAGGAACACTGCCAGCGCATCAACAATATTTTCACCTGAATCAGGATAT
TCTTCTAATACCTGGAATGCTGTTTTCCCGGGGATCGCAGTGGTGAGTAACCATGCATCATCAGGAGTAC
GGATAAAATGCTTGATGGTCGGAAGAGGCATAAATTCCGTCAGCCAGTTTAGTCTGACCATCTCATCTGT
AACATCATTGGCAACGCTACCTTTGCCATGTTTCAGAAACAACTCTGGCGCATCGGGCTTCCCATACAAT
CGATAGATTGTCGCACCTGATTGCCCGACATTATCGCGAGCCCATTTATACCCATATAAATCAGCATCCA
TGTTGGAATTTAATCGCGGCCTGGAGCAAGACGTTTCCCGTTGAATATGGCTCATAACACCCCTTGTATT
ACTGTTTATGTAAGCAGACAGTTTTATTGTTCATGATGATATATTTTTATCTTGTGCAATGTAACATCAG
AGATTTTGAGACACAACGTGGCTTTGTTGAATAAATCGAACTTTTGCTGAGTTGAAGGATCAGATCACGC
ATCTTCCCGACAACGCAGACCGTTCCGTGGCAAAGCAAAAGTTCAAAATCACCAACTGGTCCACCTACAA
CAAAGCTCTCATCAACCGTGGCTCCCTCACTTTCTGGCTGGATGATGGGGCGATTCAGGCCTGGTATGAG
TCAGCAACACCTTCTTCACGAGGCAGACCTCAGCGCTAGCGGAGTGTATACTGGCTTACTATGTTGGCAC
TGATGAGGGTGTCAGTGAAGTGCTTCATGTGGCAGGAGAAAAAAGGCTGCACCGGTGCGTCAGCAGAATA
TGTGATACAGGATATATTCCGCTTCCTCGCTCACTGACTCGCTACGCTCGGTCGTTCGACTGCGGCGAGC
GGAAATGGCTTACGAACGGGGCGGAGATTTCCTGGAAGATGCCAGGAAGATACTTAACAGGGAAGTGAGA
GGGCCGCGGCAAAGCCGTTTTTCCATAGGCTCCGCCCCCTGACAAGCATCACGAAATCTGACGCTCAAAT
CAGTGGTGGCGAAACCCGACAGGACTATAAAGATACCAGGCGTTTCCCCCTGGCGGCTCCCTCGTGCGCT
CTCCTGTTCCTGCCTTTCGGTTTACCGGTGTCATTCCGCTGTTATGGCCGCGTTTGTCTCATTCCACGCC
TGACACTCAGTTCCGGGTAGGCAGTTCGCTCCAAGCTGGACTGTATGCACGAACCCCCCGTTCAGTCCGA
CCGCTGCGCCTTATCCGGTAACTATCGTCTTGAGTCCAACCCGGAAAGACATGCAAAAGCACCACTGGCA
GCAGCCACTGGTAATTGATTTAGAGGAGTTAGTCTTGAAGTCATGCGCCGGTTAAGGCTAAACTGAAAGG
ACAAGTTTTGGTGACTGCGCTCCTCCAAGCCAGTTACCTCGGTTCAAAGAGTTGGTAGCTCAGAGAACCT
TCAAAAAACCGCCCTGCAAGGCGGTTTTTTCGTTTTCAGAGCAAGAGATTACGCGCAGACCAAAACGATC
TCAAGAAGATCATCTTATTAAGGGGTCTGACGCTCAGTGGAACGAAAACTCACGTTAAGGGATTTTGGTC
ATGAGATTATCAAAAAGGATCTTCACCTAGATCCTTTTAAATTAAAAATGAAGTTTTAAATCAATCTAAA
GTATATATGAGTAAACTTGGTCTGACAGTTACCAATGCTTAATCAGTGAGGCACCTATCTCAGCGATCTG
TCTATTTCGTTCATCCATAGTTGCCTGACTCCCCGTCGTGTAGATAACTACGATACGGGAGGGCTTACCA
TCTGGCCCCAGTGCTGCAATGATACCGCGAGACCCACGCTCACCGGCTCCAGATTTATCAGCAATAAACC
AGCCAGCCGGAAGGGCCGAGCGCAGAAGTGGTCCTGCAACTTTATCCGCCTCCATCCAGTCTATTCCATG
GTGCCACCTGACGTCTAAGAAACCATTATTATCATGACATTAACCTATAAAAATAGGCGTATCACGAGGC
AGAATTTCAGATAAAAAAAATCCTTAGCTTTCGCTAAGGATGATTTCTGGAATTCGCGGCCGCTTCTAGA
G
Features (pLannotate 1.2.2; 26 found; start..end, strand, type, name):
      7..35      +  promoter       J23119 promoter (fragment): bacterial promoter (Registry of Standard Biological Parts BBa J23119)
     62..775     +  CDS            hfriFP: hfriFP is a fluorescent protein published in 2013, derived from Herbaspirillum frisingense.
    798..869     +  terminator     rrnB T1 terminator: transcription terminator T1 from the E. coli rrnB gene
    885..912     +  terminator     T7Te terminator: phage T7 early transcription terminator
    933..961     +  promoter       J23119 promoter (fragment): bacterial promoter (Registry of Standard Biological Parts BBa J23119)
    988..1863    +  CDS            araC: ARAC_ECOLI - Experimental evidence at protein level: Swiss-Prot protein existence level 1. Transcription factor that regulates the expression of several genes involved in the transport and metabolism of L-arabinose (PubMed:4362626, PubMed:328165, PubMed:6251457, PubMed:2962192, PubMed:6319708, PubMed:2231717, PubMed:1447222). Functions both as a positive and a negative regulator (PubMed:328165, PubMed:6251457). In the presence of arabinose, activates the expression of the araBAD, araE, araFGH and araJ promoters (PubMed:4362626, PubMed:328165, PubMed:6251457, PubMed:2962192, PubMed:6319708, Pub
   1888..1959    +  terminator     rrnB T1 terminator: transcription terminator T1 from the E. coli rrnB gene
   1975..2002    +  terminator     T7Te terminator: phage T7 early transcription terminator
   2023..2041    +  promoter       J23119(SpeI) promoter (fragment): bacterial promoter (Registry of Standard Biological Parts BBa J23119) modified to end with an SpeI site
   3601..3672    +  terminator     rrnB T1 terminator: transcription terminator T1 from the E. coli rrnB gene
   3688..3715    +  terminator     T7Te terminator: phage T7 early transcription terminator
   3784..4545    -  CDS            54: VG54_BPML5 - Protein predicted: Swiss-Prot protein existence level 4. From Mycobacterium phage L5 (Mycobacteriophage L5).
   4587..5261    -  CDS            mRFP1: mRFP1 is a basic (constitutively fluorescent) red fluorescent protein published in 2002, derived from Discosoma sp.. It is reported to be a somewhat slowly-maturing monomer with low acid sensitivity.
   5501..5611    -  promoter       araBAD promoter (fragment): araBAD; promoter of the L-arabinose operon of E. coli; the araC regulatory gene is transcribed in the opposite direction (Guzman et al., 1995)
   5628..5699    +  terminator     rrnB T1 terminator: transcription terminator T1 from the E. coli rrnB gene
   5715..5742    +  terminator     T7Te terminator: phage T7 early transcription terminator
   5819..5890    +  terminator     rrnB T1 terminator: transcription terminator T1 from the E. coli rrnB gene
   5906..5933    +  terminator     T7Te terminator: phage T7 early transcription terminator
   5940..5960    +  misc_feature   BioBrick suffix: universal suffix for all parts
   6100..6915    -  CDS            KanR: aminoglycoside phosphotransferase; aph(3')-Ia; confers resistance to kanamycin in bacteria or G418 (Geneticin®) in eukaryotes
   7242..7268    +  misc_feature   bom (fragment): basis of mobility region from pBR322
   7367..7422    -  rep_origin     RSF ori (fragment): Plasmids containing the RSF 1030 origin of replication can be propagated in E. coli cells that contain additional plasmids with compatible origins.
   7510..8054    -  rep_origin     p15A ori: Plasmids containing the medium-copy-number p15A origin of replication can be propagated in E. coli cells that contain a second plasmid with the ColE1 origin.
   8220..8465    -  CDS            bla(M) (fragment): β-lactamase lacking the signal sequence; bla(M); allows cytosolic expression of β-lactamase
   8544..8587    -  terminator     bacterial terminator: putative bacterial transcription terminator
   8590..8611    +  misc_feature   BioBrick prefix: BioBrick prefix for parts that do not start with "ATG"
