[The description below was written by a language model from this plasmid's Addgene catalogue record and pLannotate feature annotations shown in this document.]
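Description:
Circuit C44 is an 8.6 kb bacterial expression plasmid built on the BioBrick backbone pSB3K3 and described in the record as a "Re-NF controller". Given the associated work on recombinase-based feedback and feedforward control for resource decoupling, this presumably denotes a recombinase-based negative-feedback design. The plasmid replicates in E. coli from the medium-copy p15A origin, which is compatible with ColE1-type plasmids, and is selected with kanamycin through an aph(3')-Ia KanR gene. Short hits to bom, the RSF origin and a β-lactamase fragment appear to be backbone remnants rather than functional parts. The circuit sits between the BioBrick prefix and suffix.

The annotated insert consists of several transcription units, each insulated by paired rrnB T1 and T7Te terminators. Two J23119-family constitutive promoter fragments drive, respectively, a coding sequence annotated as the fluorescent protein hfriFP and the arabinose-responsive regulator AraC. A third J23119-type promoter fragment precedes a roughly 1.5 kb stretch that carries no annotation. This stretch could hold a further coding sequence such as a recombinase, but the record does not state this. On the opposite strand, an araBAD promoter fragment lies upstream of mRFP1 followed by a coding sequence matched to predicted gene product 54 of mycobacteriophage L5. This arrangement suggests an arabinose-inducible operon that reports red fluorescence and co-expresses a phage-derived factor. No recombinase attachment sites are annotated, so the exact feedback logic cannot be reconstructed from the feature table alone.

The construct is intended for synthetic-biology studies of how gene circuits compete for shared cellular resources, with the fluorescent reporters serving as module outputs.
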