Addgene plasmid #245100: Circuit C44
Purpose: Re-NF controller
Depositing lab: Xiaojun Tian. Depositing organization: Arizona State University. Publication: Integrating recombinase-based feedback and feedforward control for optimal resource decoupling. Zhang R, Zhang R, Tian XJ. Nucleic Acids Res. 2025 Sep 5;53(17):gkaf913. doi: 10.1093/nar/gkaf913. PubMed 40966512.
Backbone
  Vector backbone: pSB3K3
  Backbone size w/o insert (bp): 2672
  Total vector size (bp): 8611
  Vector type: Bacterial Expression
Growth in bacteria
  Bacterial resistance: Kanamycin, 50 μg/mL
  Growth temperature: 37°C
  Growth strain: DH5alpha
  Copy number: Unknown
Gene/Insert
  Gene/Insert name: C44
Terms and licenses: Academic/Nonprofit Terms; Industry Terms: Not Available to Industry
How to cite: Circuit C44 was a gift from Xiaojun Tian (Addgene plasmid # 245100 ; http://n2t.net/addgene:245100 ; RRID:Addgene_245100)
